Addgene plasmid #49701: pVRa40_3198
Depositing lab: Christopher Voigt. Depositing organization: University of California, San Francisco (UCSF). Publication: Design of orthogonal genetic switches based on a crosstalk map of sigmas, anti-sigmas, and promoters. Rhodius VA, Segall-Shapiro TH, Sharon BD, Ghodasara A, Orlova E, Tabakh H, Burkhardt DH, Clancy K, Peterson TC, Gross CA, Voigt CA. Mol Syst Biol. 2013 Oct 29;9:702. doi: 10.1038/msb.2013.58. PubMed 24169405.
Backbone
  Vector backbone: pVRa
  Vector type: Bacterial Expression, Synthetic Biology
Growth in bacteria
  Bacterial resistance: Ampicillin, 100 μg/mL
  Growth temperature: 37°C
  Growth strain: DH10B
  Copy number: Low Copy
Gene/Insert
  Gene/Insert name: ECF40_3198
  Species: Mycobacterium tuberculosis H37Rv
  Mutation: Codon optimized for E.coli
  Promoter: pT7-lacO
  Tag / fusion protein: His6-PreScission (N terminal on backbone)
  Cloning method: Restriction Enzyme; 5′ cloning site NdeI (not destroyed); 3′ cloning site HindIII (not destroyed)
  Sequencing primers: 5′ CGATATAGGCGCCAGCAAC; 3′ CAGCAGCCAACTCAGCTTC
Terms and licenses: Academic/Nonprofit Terms; Industry Terms: Not Available to Industry
How to cite: pVRa40_3198 was a gift from Christopher Voigt (Addgene plasmid # 49701 ; http://n2t.net/addgene:49701 ; RRID:Addgene_49701)
