[The description below was written by a language model from this plasmid's Addgene catalogue record and pLannotate feature annotations shown in this document.]
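Description:
pVRa40_3198 is a bacterial expression plasmid from a synthetic-biology collection of extracytoplasmic function (ECF) sigma factors, built on the pVRa backbone, whose annotated parts resemble a pET-style T7 expression vector. It is propagated in E. coli under ampicillin selection (β-lactamase with its own promoter). It replicates from a ColE1/pMB1-type origin accompanied by the pBR322 bom region and the rop gene, which holds copy number down, consistent with the catalogue's "low copy" listing. An f1 phage origin is also present, along with residual tetracycline-resistance gene fragments that appear to be non-functional backbone remnants.

The insert, ECF40_3198, is a sigma factor gene from Mycobacterium tuberculosis H37Rv, codon optimized for E. coli and cloned between NdeI and HindIII sites. The feature table identifies the 636 nt reading frame as sigD. It is driven by a T7 promoter with an adjacent lac operator (pT7-lacO) and the phage T7 gene 10 ribosome binding site, and transcription ends at a T7 terminator. A plasmid-borne lacI gene with its own promoter supplies the repressor, so expression needs T7 RNA polymerase in the host and is inducible with IPTG.

The backbone adds an N-terminal His6 tag followed by a PreScission protease cleavage site. The short tag fragment annotated just upstream of the insert probably corresponds to the His6 portion. The His and T7 gene 10-derived tag fragments annotated downstream of the insert are likely vector remnants, and the record does not indicate that they are fused to the protein.

The associated study mapped crosstalk among sigmas, anti-sigmas and promoters to design orthogonal genetic switches, and this plasmid provides controlled expression of one sigma factor for that work.
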