Features (pLannotate 1.2.2; 20 found; start..end, strand, type, name):
      1..636     +  CDS            sigD: RPSD_MYCTU - Experimental evidence at protein level: Swiss-Prot protein existence level 1. Sigma factors are initiation factors that promote the attachment of RNA polymerase to specific initiation sites and are then released. Extracytoplasmic function (ECF) sigma factors are held in an inactive form by an anti-sigma factor until released by regulated intramembrane proteolysis. From Mycobacterium tuberculosis (strain ATCC 25618 / H37Rv).
    667..684     +  CDS            9xHis (fragment): 9xHis affinity tag
    694..743     +  CDS            SET1 (fragment): solubility-enhancement tag derived from T7 phage gene 10B
    751..798     +  terminator     T7 terminator: transcription terminator for bacteriophage T7 RNA polymerase
    835..1290    +  rep_origin     f1 ori (sequence partly withheld): f1 bacteriophage origin of replication; arrow indicates direction of (+) strand synthesis
   1317..1421    +  promoter       AmpR promoter: bla
   1422..2282    +  CDS            AmpR: β-lactamase; bla; confers resistance to ampicillin, carbenicillin, and related antibiotics
   2453..3041    +  rep_origin     ori: high-copy-number ColE1/pMB1/pBR322/pUC origin of replication
   3227..3369    -  misc_feature   bom: basis of mobility region from pBR322
   3471..3662    -  CDS            rop: Rop protein, which maintains plasmids at low copy number; rop
   3679..4059    +  CDS            YPB1_ECOLX: Protein predicted: Swiss-Prot protein existence level 4. From Escherichia coli.
   4131..4422    -  CDS            TcR (fragment): tetracycline efflux protein; tet; confers resistance to tetracycline
   4437..4458    -  protein_bind   CAP binding site: CAP binding activates transcription in the presence of cAMP. E. coli catabolite activator protein
   4471..5553    -  CDS            lacI: lac repressor; lacI; The lac repressor binds to the lac operator to inhibit transcription in E. coli. This inhibition can be relieved by adding lactose or isopropyl-β-D-thiogalactopyranoside (IPTG).
   5554..5631    -  promoter       lacI promoter: lacI
   5639..5918    -  CDS            TcR (fragment): tetracycline efflux protein; tet; confers resistance to tetracycline
   5940..5958    +  promoter       T7 promoter: promoter for bacteriophage T7 RNA polymerase
   5959..5983    +  protein_bind   lac operator: The lac repressor binds to the lac operator to inhibit transcription in E. coli. This inhibition can be relieved by adding lactose or isopropyl-β-D-thiogalactopyranoside (IPTG). lac repressor encoded by lacI
   5998..6020    +  RBS            RBS: efficient ribosome binding site from bacteriophage T7 gene 10 (Olins and Rangwala, 1989)
   6039..6055    +  CDS            capTEV™ (fragment): composite tag for in vivo biotinylation, TEV protease cleavage, and 6xHis tagging
>Addgene plasmid #49701 | pVRa40_3198 | depositor full sequence | sequence record 74493 | pVRa40_3198 sequence 6092 bps
ATGGTTGATCCGGGTGTTAGTCCGGGTTGTGTTCGTTTTGTTACCCTGGAAATTAGCCCGAGCATGACCA
TGCAGGGTGAACGTCTGGATGCAGTTGTTGCCGAAGCAGTTGCCGGTGATCGTAATGCACTGCGTGAAGT
TCTGGAAACCATTCGTCCGATTGTTGTTCGTTATTGTCGTGCACGTGTTGGCACCGTTGAACGTAGCGGT
CTGAGCGCAGATGATGTTGCACAAGAAGTTTGTCTGGCAACCATTACCGCACTGCCTCGTTATCGTGATC
GTGGTCGTCCGTTTCTGGCATTTCTGTATGGTATTGCAGCACATAAAGTTGCAGATGCACATCGTGCAGC
AGGTCGTGATCGCGCATATCCGGCAGAAACCCTGCCGGAACGTTGGTCAGCAGATGCAGGTCCGGAACAA
ATGGCAATTGAAGCAGATAGCGTTACCCGTATGAATGAACTGCTGGAAATTCTGCCTGCAAAACAGCGTG
AAATTCTGATTCTGCGTGTTGTTGTTGGTCTGTCAGCAGAAGAAACCGCAGCAGCAGTTGGTAGCACCAC
CGGTGCAGTTCGTGTTGCACAGCATCGTGCACTGCAGCGTCTGAAAGATGAAATTGTTGCAGCCGGTGAT
TATGCATAAGGATCCAAGCTTGCGGCCGCACTCGAGCACCACCACCACCACCACTGAGATCCGGCTGCTA
ACAAAGCCCGAAAGGAAGCTGAGTTGGCTGCTGCCACCGCTGAGCAATAACTAGCATAACCCCTTGGGGC
CTCTAAACGGGTCTTGAGGGGTTTTTTGCTGAAAGGAGGAACTATATCCGGATTGGCGAATGGG
[124 nt withheld, positions 835-958]
C
[91 nt withheld, positions 960-1050]
A
[49 nt withheld, positions 1052-1100]
CCTTTGACGTTGGAGTCCACGTTCTTT
[37 nt withheld, positions 1128-1164]
ACCCTATCTCGGTCTATTCTTTTGATTTATAAGGGATTTTGCCGATTTCGGCCTATTGGTTAAAAAATGA
GCTGATTTAACAAAAATTTAACGCGAATTTTAACAAAATATTAACGTTTACAATTTCAGGTGGCACTTTT
CGGGGAAATGTGCGCGGAACCCCTATTTGTTTATTTTTCTAAATACATTCAAATATGTATCCGCTCATGA
GACAATAACCCTGATAAATGCTTCAATAATATTGAAAAAGGAAGAGTATGAGTATTCAACATTTCCGTGT
CGCCCTTATTCCCTTTTTTGCGGCATTTTGCCTTCCTGTTTTTGCTCACCCAGAAACGCTGGTGAAAGTA
AAAGATGCTGAAGATCAGTTGGGTGCACGAGTGGGTTACATCGAACTGGATCTCAACAGCGGTAAGATCC
TTGAGAGTTTTCGCCCCGAAGAACGTTTTCCAATGATGAGCACTTTTAAAGTTCTGCTATGTGGCGCGGT
ATTATCCCGTATTGACGCCGGGCAAGAGCAACTCGGTCGCCGCATACACTATTCTCAGAATGACTTGGTT
GAGTACTCACCAGTCACAGAAAAGCATCTTACGGATGGCATGACAGTAAGAGAATTATGCAGTGCTGCCA
TAACCATGAGTGATAACACTGCGGCCAACTTACTTCTGACAACGATCGGAGGACCGAAGGAGCTAACCGC
TTTTTTGCACAACATGGGGGATCATGTAACTCGCCTTGATCGTTGGGAACCGGAGCTGAATGAAGCCATA
CCAAACGACGAGCGTGACACCACGATGCCTGCAGCAATGGCAACAACGTTGCGCAAACTATTAACTGGCG
AACTACTTACTCTAGCTTCCCGGCAACAATTAATAGACTGGATGGAGGCGGATAAAGTTGCAGGACCACT
TCTGCGCTCGGCCCTTCCGGCTGGCTGGTTTATTGCTGATAAATCTGGAGCCGGTGAGCGTGGGTCTCGC
GGTATCATTGCAGCACTGGGGCCAGATGGTAAGCCCTCCCGTATCGTAGTTATCTACACGACGGGGAGTC
AGGCAACTATGGATGAACGAAATAGACAGATCGCTGAGATAGGTGCCTCACTGATTAAGCATTGGTAACT
GTCAGACCAAGTTTACTCATATATACTTTAGATTGATTTAAAACTTCATTTTTAATTTAAAAGGATCTAG
GTGAAGATCCTTTTTGATAATCTCATGACCAAAATCCCTTAACGTGAGTTTTCGTTCCACTGAGCGTCAG
ACCCCGTAGAAAAGATCAAAGGATCTTCTTGAGATCCTTTTTTTCTGCGCGTAATCTGCTGCTTGCAAAC
AAAAAAACCACCGCTACCAGCGGTGGTTTGTTTGCCGGATCAAGAGCTACCAACTCTTTTTCCGAAGGTA
ACTGGCTTCAGCAGAGCGCAGATACCAAATACTGTCCTTCTAGTGTAGCCGTAGTTAGGCCACCACTTCA
AGAACTCTGTAGCACCGCCTACATACCTCGCTCTGCTAATCCTGTTACCAGTGGCTGCTGCCAGTGGCGA
TAAGTCGTGTCTTACCGGGTTGGACTCAAGACGATAGTTACCGGATAAGGCGCAGCGGTCGGGCTGAACG
GGGGGTTCGTGCACACAGCCCAGCTTGGAGCGAACGACCTACACCGAACTGAGATACCTACAGCGTGAGC
TATGAGAAAGCGCCACGCTTCCCGAAGGGAGAAAGGCGGACAGGTATCCGGTAAGCGGCAGGGTCGGAAC
AGGAGAGCGCACGAGGGAGCTTCCAGGGGGAAACGCCTGGTATCTTTATAGTCCTGTCGGGTTTCGCCAC
CTCTGACTTGAGCGTCGATTTTTGTGATGCTCGTCAGGGGGGCGGAGCCTATGGAAAAACGCCAGCAACG
CGGCCTTTTTACGGTTCCTGGCCTTTTGCTGGCCTTTTGCTCACATGTTCTTTCCTGCGTTATCCCCTGA
TTCTGTGGATAACCGTATTACCGCCTTTGAGTGAGCTGATACCGCTCGCCGCAGCCGAACGACCGAGCGC
AGCGAGTCAGTGAGCGAGGAAGCGGAAGAGCGCCTGATGCGGTATTTTCTCCTTACGCATCTGTGCGGTA
TTTCACACCGCATATATGGTGCACTCTCAGTACAATCTGCTCTGATGCCGCATAGTTAAGCCAGTATACA
CTCCGCTATCGCTACGTGACTGGGTCATGGCTGCGCCCCGACACCCGCCAACACCCGCTGACGCGCCCTG
ACGGGCTTGTCTGCTCCCGGCATCCGCTTACAGACAAGCTGTGACCGTCTCCGGGAGCTGCATGTGTCAG
AGGTTTTCACCGTCATCACCGAAACGCGCGAGGCAGCTGCGGTAAAGCTCATCAGCGTGGTCGTGAAGCG
ATTCACAGATGTCTGCCTGTTCATCCGCGTCCAGCTCGTTGAGTTTCTCCAGAAGCGTTAATGTCTGGCT
TCTGATAAAGCGGGCCATGTTAAGGGCGGTTTTTTCCTGTTTGGTCACTGATGCCTCCGTGTAAGGGGGA
TTTCTGTTCATGGGGGTAATGATACCGATGAAACGAGAGAGGATGCTCACGATACGGGTTACTGATGATG
AACATGCCCGGTTACTGGAACGTTGTGAGGGTAAACAACTGGCGGTATGGATGCGGCGGGACCAGAGAAA
AATCACTCAGGGTCAATGCCAGCGCTTCGTTAATACAGATGTAGGTGTTCCACAGGGTAGCCAGCAGCAT
CCTGCGATGCAGATCCGGAACATAATGGTGCAGGGCGCTGACTTCCGCGTTTCCAGACTTTACGAAACAC
GGAAACCGAAGACCATTCATGTTGTTGCTCAGGTCGCAGACGTTTTGCAGCAGCAGTCGCTTCACGTTCG
CTCGCGTATCGGTGATTCATTCTGCTAACCAGTAAGGCAACCCCGCCAGCCTAGCCGGGTCCTCAACGAC
AGGAGCACGATCATGCGCACCCGTGGGGCCGCCATGCCGGCGATAATGGCCTGCTTCTCGCCGAAACGTT
TGGTGGCGGGACCAGTGACGAAGGCTTGAGCGAGGGCGTGCAAGATTCCGAATACCGCAAGCGACAGGCC
GATCATCGTCGCGCTCCAGCGAAAGCGGTCCTCGCCGAAAATGACCCAGAGCGCTGCCGGCACCTGTCCT
ACGAGTTGCATGATAAAGAAGACAGTCATAAGTGCGGCGACGATAGTCATGCCCCGCGCCCACCGGAAGG
AGCTGACTGGGTTGAAGGCTCTCAAGGGCATCGGTCGAGATCCCGGTGCCTAATGAGTGAGCTAACTTAC
ATTAATTGCGTTGCGCTCACTGCCCGCTTTCCAGTCGGGAAACCTGTCGTGCCAGCTGCATTAATGAATC
GGCCAACGCGCGGGGAGAGGCGGTTTGCGTATTGGGCGCCAGGGTGGTTTTTCTTTTCACCAGTGAGACG
GGCAACAGCTGATTGCCCTTCACCGCCTGGCCCTGAGAGAGTTGCAGCAAGCGGTCCACGCTGGTTTGCC
CCAGCAGGCGAAAATCCTGTTTGATGGTGGTTAACGGCGGGATATAACATGAGCTGTCTTCGGTATCGTC
GTATCCCACTACCGAGATATCCGCACCAACGCGCAGCCCGGACTCGGTAATGGCGCGCATTGCGCCCAGC
GCCATCTGATCGTTGGCAACCAGCATCGCAGTGGGAACGATGCCCTCATTCAGCATTTGCATGGTTTGTT
GAAAACCGGACATGGCACTCCAGTCGCCTTCCCGTTCCGCTATCGGCTGAATTTGATTGCGAGTGAGATA
TTTATGCCAGCCAGCCAGACGCAGACGCGCCGAGACAGAACTTAATGGGCCCGCTAACAGCGCGATTTGC
TGGTGACCCAATGCGACCAGATGCTCCACGCCCAGTCGCGTACCGTCTTCATGGGAGAAAATAATACTGT
TGATGGGTGTCTGGTCAGAGACATCAAGAAATAACGCCGGAACATTAGTGCAGGCAGCTTCCACAGCAAT
GGCATCCTGGTCATCCAGCGGATAGTTAATGATCAGCCCACTGACGCGTTGCGCGAGAAGATTGTGCACC
GCCGCTTTACAGGCTTCGACGCCGCTTCGTTCTACCATCGACACCACCACGCTGGCACCCAGTTGATCGG
CGCGAGATTTAATCGCCGCGACAATTTGCGACGGCGCGTGCAGGGCCAGACTGGAGGTGGCAACGCCAAT
CAGCAACGACTGTTTGCCCGCCAGTTGTTGTGCCACGCGGTTGGGAATGTAATTCAGCTCCGCCATCGCC
GCTTCCACTTTTTCCCGCGTTTTCGCAGAAACGTGGCTGGCCTGGTTCACCACGCGGGAAACGGTCTGAT
AAGAGACACCGGCATACTCTGCGACATCGTATAACGTTACTGGTTTCACATTCACCACCCTGAATTGACT
CTCTTCCGGGCGCTATCATGCCATACCGCGAAAGGTTTTGCGCCATTCGATGGTGTCCGGGATCTCGACG
CTCTCCCTTATGCGACTCCTGCATTAGGAAGCAGCCCAGTAGTAGGTTGAGGCCGTTGAGCACCGCCGCC
GCAAGGAATGGTGCATGCAAGGAGATGGCGCCCAACAGTCCCCCGGCCACGGGGCCTGCCACCATACCCA
CGCCGAAACAAGCGCTCATGAGCCCGAAGTGGCGAGCCCGATCTTCCCCATCGGTGATGTCGGCGATATA
GGCGCCAGCAACCGCACCTGTGGCGCCGGTGATGCCGGCCACGATGCGTCCGGCGTAGAGGATCGAGATC
TCGATCCCGCGAAATTAATACGACTCACTATAGGGGAATTGTGAGCGGATAACAATTCCCCTCTAGAAAT
AATTTTGTTTAACTTTAAGAAGGAGATATACCATGGGCAGCAGCCATCATCATCATCATCACAGCAGCGG
CCTGGAAGTTCTGTTCCAGGGGCCCCAT
