>Addgene plasmid #49701 | pVRa40_3198 | depositor partial sequence | sequence record 74080 | ECF gene
ATGGTTGATCCGGGTGTTAGTCCGGGTTGTGTTCGTTTTGTTACCCTGGAAATTAGCCCGAGCATGACCA
TGCAGGGTGAACGTCTGGATGCAGTTGTTGCCGAAGCAGTTGCCGGTGATCGTAATGCACTGCGTGAAGT
TCTGGAAACCATTCGTCCGATTGTTGTTCGTTATTGTCGTGCACGTGTTGGCACCGTTGAACGTAGCGGT
CTGAGCGCAGATGATGTTGCACAAGAAGTTTGTCTGGCAACCATTACCGCACTGCCTCGTTATCGTGATC
GTGGTCGTCCGTTTCTGGCATTTCTGTATGGTATTGCAGCACATAAAGTTGCAGATGCACATCGTGCAGC
AGGTCGTGATCGCGCATATCCGGCAGAAACCCTGCCGGAACGTTGGTCAGCAGATGCAGGTCCGGAACAA
ATGGCAATTGAAGCAGATAGCGTTACCCGTATGAATGAACTGCTGGAAATTCTGCCTGCAAAACAGCGTG
AAATTCTGATTCTGCGTGTTGTTGTTGGTCTGTCAGCAGAAGAAACCGCAGCAGCAGTTGGTAGCACCAC
CGGTGCAGTTCGTGTTGCACAGCATCGTGCACTGCAGCGTCTGAAAGATGAAATTGTTGCAGCCGGTGAT
TATGCATAA
