>Addgene plasmid #49701 | pVRa40_3198 | depositor partial sequence | sequence record 74081 | pVRa backbone
GGATCCAAGCTTGCGGCCGCACTCGAGCACCACCACCACCACCACTGAGATCCGGCTGCTAACAAAGCCC
GAAAGGAAGCTGAGTTGGCTGCTGCCACCGCTGAGCAATAACTAGCATAACCCCTTGGGGCCTCTAAACG
GGTCTTGAGGGGTTTTTTGCTGAAAGGAGGAACTATATCCGGATTGGCGAATGGG
[124 nt withheld, positions 196-319]
C
[91 nt withheld, positions 321-411]
A
[49 nt withheld, positions 413-461]
CCTTTGACGTTGGAGTCCACGTTCTTT
[37 nt withheld, positions 489-525]
ACCCTATCTCGGTCTATTCTTTTGATTTATAAGGGATTTTGCCGATTTCGGCCTATTGGTTAAAAAATGA
GCTGATTTAACAAAAATTTAACGCGAATTTTAACAAAATATTAACGTTTACAATTTCAGGTGGCACTTTT
CGGGGAAATGTGCGCGGAACCCCTATTTGTTTATTTTTCTAAATACATTCAAATATGTATCCGCTCATGA
GACAATAACCCTGATAAATGCTTCAATAATATTGAAAAAGGAAGAGTATGAGTATTCAACATTTCCGTGT
CGCCCTTATTCCCTTTTTTGCGGCATTTTGCCTTCCTGTTTTTGCTCACCCAGAAACGCTGGTGAAAGTA
AAAGATGCTGAAGATCAGTTGGGTGCACGAGTGGGTTACATCGAACTGGATCTCAACAGCGGTAAGATCC
TTGAGAGTTTTCGCCCCGAAGAACGTTTTCCAATGATGAGCACTTTTAAAGTTCTGCTATGTGGCGCGGT
ATTATCCCGTATTGACGCCGGGCAAGAGCAACTCGGTCGCCGCATACACTATTCTCAGAATGACTTGGTT
GAGTACTCACCAGTCACAGAAAAGCATCTTACGGATGGCATGACAGTAAGAGAATTATGCAGTGCTGCCA
TAACCATGAGTGATAACACTGCGGCCAACTTACTTCTGACAACGATCGGAGGACCGAAGGAGCTAACCGC
TTTTTTGCACAACATGGGGGATCATGTAACTCGCCTTGATCGTTGGGAACCGGAGCTGAATGAAGCCATA
CCAAACGACGAGCGTGACACCACGATGCCTGCAGCAATGGCAACAACGTTGCGCAAACTATTAACTGGCG
AACTACTTACTCTAGCTTCCCGGCAACAATTAATAGACTGGATGGAGGCGGATAAAGTTGCAGGACCACT
TCTGCGCTCGGCCCTTCCGGCTGGCTGGTTTATTGCTGATAAATCTGGAGCCGGTGAGCGTGGGTCTCGC
GGTATCATTGCAGCACTGGGGCCAGATGGTAAGCCCTCCCGTATCGTAGTTATCTACACGACGGGGAGTC
AGGCAACTATGGATGAACGAAATAGACAGATCGCTGAGATAGGTGCCTCACTGATTAAGCATTGGTAACT
GTCAGACCAAGTTTACTCATATATACTTTAGATTGATTTAAAACTTCATTTTTAATTTAAAAGGATCTAG
GTGAAGATCCTTTTTGATAATCTCATGACCAAAATCCCTTAACGTGAGTTTTCGTTCCACTGAGCGTCAG
ACCCCGTAGAAAAGATCAAAGGATCTTCTTGAGATCCTTTTTTTCTGCGCGTAATCTGCTGCTTGCAAAC
AAAAAAACCACCGCTACCAGCGGTGGTTTGTTTGCCGGATCAAGAGCTACCAACTCTTTTTCCGAAGGTA
ACTGGCTTCAGCAGAGCGCAGATACCAAATACTGTCCTTCTAGTGTAGCCGTAGTTAGGCCACCACTTCA
AGAACTCTGTAGCACCGCCTACATACCTCGCTCTGCTAATCCTGTTACCAGTGGCTGCTGCCAGTGGCGA
TAAGTCGTGTCTTACCGGGTTGGACTCAAGACGATAGTTACCGGATAAGGCGCAGCGGTCGGGCTGAACG
GGGGGTTCGTGCACACAGCCCAGCTTGGAGCGAACGACCTACACCGAACTGAGATACCTACAGCGTGAGC
TATGAGAAAGCGCCACGCTTCCCGAAGGGAGAAAGGCGGACAGGTATCCGGTAAGCGGCAGGGTCGGAAC
AGGAGAGCGCACGAGGGAGCTTCCAGGGGGAAACGCCTGGTATCTTTATAGTCCTGTCGGGTTTCGCCAC
CTCTGACTTGAGCGTCGATTTTTGTGATGCTCGTCAGGGGGGCGGAGCCTATGGAAAAACGCCAGCAACG
CGGCCTTTTTACGGTTCCTGGCCTTTTGCTGGCCTTTTGCTCACATGTTCTTTCCTGCGTTATCCCCTGA
TTCTGTGGATAACCGTATTACCGCCTTTGAGTGAGCTGATACCGCTCGCCGCAGCCGAACGACCGAGCGC
AGCGAGTCAGTGAGCGAGGAAGCGGAAGAGCGCCTGATGCGGTATTTTCTCCTTACGCATCTGTGCGGTA
TTTCACACCGCATATATGGTGCACTCTCAGTACAATCTGCTCTGATGCCGCATAGTTAAGCCAGTATACA
CTCCGCTATCGCTACGTGACTGGGTCATGGCTGCGCCCCGACACCCGCCAACACCCGCTGACGCGCCCTG
ACGGGCTTGTCTGCTCCCGGCATCCGCTTACAGACAAGCTGTGACCGTCTCCGGGAGCTGCATGTGTCAG
AGGTTTTCACCGTCATCACCGAAACGCGCGAGGCAGCTGCGGTAAAGCTCATCAGCGTGGTCGTGAAGCG
ATTCACAGATGTCTGCCTGTTCATCCGCGTCCAGCTCGTTGAGTTTCTCCAGAAGCGTTAATGTCTGGCT
TCTGATAAAGCGGGCCATGTTAAGGGCGGTTTTTTCCTGTTTGGTCACTGATGCCTCCGTGTAAGGGGGA
TTTCTGTTCATGGGGGTAATGATACCGATGAAACGAGAGAGGATGCTCACGATACGGGTTACTGATGATG
AACATGCCCGGTTACTGGAACGTTGTGAGGGTAAACAACTGGCGGTATGGATGCGGCGGGACCAGAGAAA
AATCACTCAGGGTCAATGCCAGCGCTTCGTTAATACAGATGTAGGTGTTCCACAGGGTAGCCAGCAGCAT
CCTGCGATGCAGATCCGGAACATAATGGTGCAGGGCGCTGACTTCCGCGTTTCCAGACTTTACGAAACAC
GGAAACCGAAGACCATTCATGTTGTTGCTCAGGTCGCAGACGTTTTGCAGCAGCAGTCGCTTCACGTTCG
CTCGCGTATCGGTGATTCATTCTGCTAACCAGTAAGGCAACCCCGCCAGCCTAGCCGGGTCCTCAACGAC
AGGAGCACGATCATGCGCACCCGTGGGGCCGCCATGCCGGCGATAATGGCCTGCTTCTCGCCGAAACGTT
TGGTGGCGGGACCAGTGACGAAGGCTTGAGCGAGGGCGTGCAAGATTCCGAATACCGCAAGCGACAGGCC
GATCATCGTCGCGCTCCAGCGAAAGCGGTCCTCGCCGAAAATGACCCAGAGCGCTGCCGGCACCTGTCCT
ACGAGTTGCATGATAAAGAAGACAGTCATAAGTGCGGCGACGATAGTCATGCCCCGCGCCCACCGGAAGG
AGCTGACTGGGTTGAAGGCTCTCAAGGGCATCGGTCGAGATCCCGGTGCCTAATGAGTGAGCTAACTTAC
ATTAATTGCGTTGCGCTCACTGCCCGCTTTCCAGTCGGGAAACCTGTCGTGCCAGCTGCATTAATGAATC
GGCCAACGCGCGGGGAGAGGCGGTTTGCGTATTGGGCGCCAGGGTGGTTTTTCTTTTCACCAGTGAGACG
GGCAACAGCTGATTGCCCTTCACCGCCTGGCCCTGAGAGAGTTGCAGCAAGCGGTCCACGCTGGTTTGCC
CCAGCAGGCGAAAATCCTGTTTGATGGTGGTTAACGGCGGGATATAACATGAGCTGTCTTCGGTATCGTC
GTATCCCACTACCGAGATATCCGCACCAACGCGCAGCCCGGACTCGGTAATGGCGCGCATTGCGCCCAGC
GCCATCTGATCGTTGGCAACCAGCATCGCAGTGGGAACGATGCCCTCATTCAGCATTTGCATGGTTTGTT
GAAAACCGGACATGGCACTCCAGTCGCCTTCCCGTTCCGCTATCGGCTGAATTTGATTGCGAGTGAGATA
TTTATGCCAGCCAGCCAGACGCAGACGCGCCGAGACAGAACTTAATGGGCCCGCTAACAGCGCGATTTGC
TGGTGACCCAATGCGACCAGATGCTCCACGCCCAGTCGCGTACCGTCTTCATGGGAGAAAATAATACTGT
TGATGGGTGTCTGGTCAGAGACATCAAGAAATAACGCCGGAACATTAGTGCAGGCAGCTTCCACAGCAAT
GGCATCCTGGTCATCCAGCGGATAGTTAATGATCAGCCCACTGACGCGTTGCGCGAGAAGATTGTGCACC
GCCGCTTTACAGGCTTCGACGCCGCTTCGTTCTACCATCGACACCACCACGCTGGCACCCAGTTGATCGG
CGCGAGATTTAATCGCCGCGACAATTTGCGACGGCGCGTGCAGGGCCAGACTGGAGGTGGCAACGCCAAT
CAGCAACGACTGTTTGCCCGCCAGTTGTTGTGCCACGCGGTTGGGAATGTAATTCAGCTCCGCCATCGCC
GCTTCCACTTTTTCCCGCGTTTTCGCAGAAACGTGGCTGGCCTGGTTCACCACGCGGGAAACGGTCTGAT
AAGAGACACCGGCATACTCTGCGACATCGTATAACGTTACTGGTTTCACATTCACCACCCTGAATTGACT
CTCTTCCGGGCGCTATCATGCCATACCGCGAAAGGTTTTGCGCCATTCGATGGTGTCCGGGATCTCGACG
CTCTCCCTTATGCGACTCCTGCATTAGGAAGCAGCCCAGTAGTAGGTTGAGGCCGTTGAGCACCGCCGCC
GCAAGGAATGGTGCATGCAAGGAGATGGCGCCCAACAGTCCCCCGGCCACGGGGCCTGCCACCATACCCA
CGCCGAAACAAGCGCTCATGAGCCCGAAGTGGCGAGCCCGATCTTCCCCATCGGTGATGTCGGCGATATA
GGCGCCAGCAACCGCACCTGTGGCGCCGGTGATGCCGGCCACGATGCGTCCGGCGTAGAGGATCGAGATC
TCGATCCCGCGAAATTAATACGACTCACTATAGGGGAATTGTGAGCGGATAACAATTCCCCTCTAGAAAT
AATTTTGTTTAACTTTAAGAAGGAGATATACCATGGGCAGCAGCCATCATCATCATCATCACAGCAGCGG
CCTGGAAGTTCTGTTCCAGGGGCCCCAT
