>Addgene plasmid #49701 | pVRa40_3198 | addgene partial sequence | sequence record 77288 | pBRrevBam 5'-GGTGATGTCGGCGATATAGG-3'
CGGTGATGCCGGCCACGATGCGTCCGGCGTAGAGGATCGAGATCTCGATCCCGCGAAATTAATACGACTC
ACTATAGGGGAATTGTGAGCGGATAACAATTCCCCTCTAGAAATAATTTTGTTTAACTTTAAGAAGGAGA
TATACCATGGGCAGCAGCCATCATCATCATCATCACAGCAGCGGCCTGGAAGTTCTGTTCCAGGGGCCCC
ATATGGTTGATCCGGGTGTTAGTCCGGGTTGTGTTCGTTTTGTTACCCTGGAAATTAGCCCGAGCATGAC
CATGCAGGGTGAACGTCTGGATGCAGTTGTTGCCGAAGCAGTTGCCGGTGATCGTAATGCACTGCGTGAA
GTTCTGGAAACCATTCGTCCGATTGTTGTTCGTTATTGTCGTGCACGTGTTGGCACCGTTGAACGTAGCG
GTCTGAGCGCAGATGATGTTGCACAAGAAGTTTGTCTGGCAACCATTACCGCACTGCCTCGTTATCGTGA
TCGTGGTCGTCCGTTTCTGGCATTTCTGTATGGTATTGCAGCACATAAAGTTGCAGATGCACATCGTGCA
GCAGGTCGTGATCGCGCATATCCGGCAGAAACCCTGCCGGAACGTTGGTCAGCAGATGCAGGTCCGGAAC
AAATGGCAATTGAAGCAGATAGCGTTACCCGTATGAATGAACTGCTGGAAATTCTGCCTGCAAAACAGCG
TGAAATTCTGATTCTGCGTGTTGTTGTTGGTCTGTCAGCAGAAGAAACCGCAGCAGCAGTTGGTAGCACC
ACCGGTGCAGTTCGTGTTGCACAGCATCGTGCACTGCAGCGTCTGAAAGATGAAATTGTTGCAGCCGGTG
ATTATGCATAAGGATCCAAGCTTGCGGCCGCACTCGAGCACCACCACCACCACCACTGAGATCCGGCTGC
TAACAAAGCCCGAAAGGAA
